>Addgene plasmid #112302 | pZNF165-donor | depositor full sequence | sequence record 211693 | Full Sequence
GACCTGCAGGCATGCAAGCTTGGCGTAATCATGGTCATAGCTGTTTCCTGTGTGAAATTGTTATCCGCTC
ACAATTCCACACAACATACGAGCCGGAAGCATAAAGTGTAAAGCCTGGGGTGCCTAATGAGTGAGCTAAC
TCACATTAATTGCGTTGCGCTCACTGCCCGCTTTCCAGTCGGGAAACCTGTCGTGCCAGCTGCATTAATG
AATCGGCCAACGCGCGGGGAGAGGCGGTTTGCGTATTGGGCGCTCTTCCGCTTCCTCGCTCACTGACTCG
CTGCGCTCGGTCGTTCGGCTGCGGCGAGCGGTATCAGCTCACTCAAAGGCGGTAATACGGTTATCCACAG
AATCAGGGGATAACGCAGGAAAGAACATGTGAGCAAAAGGCCAGCAAAAGGCCAGGAACCGTAAAAAGGC
CGCGTTGCTGGCGTTTTTCCATAGGCTCCGCCCCCCTGACGAGCATCACAAAAATCGACGCTCAAGTCAG
AGGTGGCGAAACCCGACAGGACTATAAAGATACCAGGCGTTTCCCCCTGGAAGCTCCCTCGTGCGCTCTC
CTGTTCCGACCCTGCCGCTTACCGGATACCTGTCCGCCTTTCTCCCTTCGGGAAGCGTGGCGCTTTCTCA
TAGCTCACGCTGTAGGTATCTCAGTTCGGTGTAGGTCGTTCGCTCCAAGCTGGGCTGTGTGCACGAACCC
CCCGTTCAGCCCGACCGCTGCGCCTTATCCGGTAACTATCGTCTTGAGTCCAACCCGGTAAGACACGACT
TATCGCCACTGGCAGCAGCCACTGGTAACAGGATTAGCAGAGCGAGGTATGTAGGCGGTGCTACAGAGTT
CTTGAAGTGGTGGCCTAACTACGGCTACACTAGAAGGACAGTATTTGGTATCTGCGCTCTGCTGAAGCCA
GTTACCTTCGGAAAAAGAGTTGGTAGCTCTTGATCCGGCAAACAAACCACCGCTGGTAGCGGTGGTTTTT
TTGTTTGCAAGCAGCAGATTACGCGCAGAAAAAAAGGATCTCAAGAAGATCCTTTGATCTTTTCTACGGG
GTCTGACGCTCAGTGGAACGAAAACTCACGTTAAGGGATTTTGGTCATGAGATTATCAAAAAGGATCTTC
ACCTAGATCCTTTTAAATTAAAAATGAAGTTTTAAATCAATCTAAAGTATATATGAGTAAACTTGGTCTG
ACAGTTACCAATGCTTAATCAGTGAGGCACCTATCTCAGCGATCTGTCTATTTCGTTCATCCATAGTTGC
CTGACTCCCCGTCGTGTAGATAACTACGATACGGGAGGGCTTACCATCTGGCCCCAGTGCTGCAATGATA
CCGCGAGACCCACGCTCACCGGCTCCAGATTTATCAGCAATAAACCAGCCAGCCGGAAGGGCCGAGCGCA
GAAGTGGTCCTGCAACTTTATCCGCCTCCATCCAGTCTATTAATTGTTGCCGGGAAGCTAGAGTAAGTAG
TTCGCCAGTTAATAGTTTGCGCAACGTTGTTGCCATTGCTACAGGCATCGTGGTGTCACGCTCGTCGTTT
GGTATGGCTTCATTCAGCTCCGGTTCCCAACGATCAAGGCGAGTTACATGATCCCCCATGTTGTGCAAAA
AAGCGGTTAGCTCCTTCGGTCCTCCGATCGTTGTCAGAAGTAAGTTGGCCGCAGTGTTATCACTCATGGT
TATGGCAGCACTGCATAATTCTCTTACTGTCATGCCATCCGTAAGATGCTTTTCTGTGACTGGTGAGTAC
TCAACCAAGTCATTCTGAGAATAGTGTATGCGGCGACCGAGTTGCTCTTGCCCGGCGTCAATACGGGATA
ATACCGCGCCACATAGCAGAACTTTAAAAGTGCTCATCATTGGAAAACGTTCTTCGGGGCGAAAACTCTC
AAGGATCTTACCGCTGTTGAGATCCAGTTCGATGTAACCCACTCGTGCACCCAACTGATCTTCAGCATCT
TTTACTTTCACCAGCGTTTCTGGGTGAGCAAAAACAGGAAGGCAAAATGCCGCAAAAAAGGGAATAAGGG
CGACACGGAAATGTTGAATACTCATACTCTTCCTTTTTCAATATTATTGAAGCATTTATCAGGGTTATTG
TCTCATGAGCGGATACATATTTGAATGTATTTAGAAAAATAAACAAATAGGGGTTCCGCGCACATTTCCC
CGAAAAGTGCCACCTGACGTCTAAGAAACCATTATTATCATGACATTAACCTATAAAAATAGGCGTATCA
CGAGGCCCTTTCGTCTCGCGCGTTTCGGTGATGACGGTGAAAACCTCTGACACATGCAGCTCCCGGAGAC
GGTCACAGCTTGTCTGTAAGCGGATGCCGGGAGCAGACAAGCCCGTCAGGGCGCGTCAGCGGGTGTTGGC
GGGTGTCGGGGCTGGCTTAACTATGCGGCATCAGAGCAGATTGTACTGAGAGTGCACCATATGCGGTGTG
AAATACCGCACAGATGCGTAAGGAGAAAATACCGCATCAGGCGCCATTCGCCATTCAGGCTGCGCAACTG
TTGGGAAGGGCGATCGGTGCGGGCCTCTTCGCTATTACGCCAGCTGGCGAAAGGGGGATGTGCTGCAAGG
CGATTAAGTTGGGTAACGCCAGGGTTTTCCCAGTCACGACGTTGTAAAACGACGGCCAGTGAATTCGAGC
TCGGTACCCTTCTCCGTACTCTATCTCCCCCTATCTCTTGAGTTCTTGCTGATGACAATCCTCCCAATCT
TTTCTAATATATATGCTTCACGTCTGATTCCTCTCTCTGCCAACCACTGCAGGCATTACTTGCTCTTACC
AATGTTTCTTTCATTCCTATCATCCTCTTTCATTCTATCATTCCTCTCATGTGAAAGGTCATATATTAAA
GTGGGCATATCAATATGTAACTATCTTGAGCATGCTATAAAATTTTCTTTTCGTGCAGCAAACAGGTAAT
ATTTCCCTTTCTTTTTTATTTTAGATAATGAGAGTGAAAACAGTAGATCCATGCCAAAGCTGGAAATTTT
TGAAAAAATTGAATCACAGAGAATTATATCTGGAAGAATCTCAGGATACATATCAGAAGCATCTGGTGAG
TCTCAAGACATCTGTAAGTCTGCAGGCAGGGTAAAGAGACAATGGGAAAAAGAATCAGGGGAGTCTCAGA
GACTCTCGTCTGCCCAGGATGAAGGTTTTGGTAAAATCCTCACCCACAAAAATACAGTCAGAGGTGAAAT
AATAAGCCACGATGGATGTGAGAGGAGATTAAATCTGAACTCAAATGAATTCACACACCAGAAATCTTGT
AAACATGGTACCTGTGACCAGAGCTTCAAATGGAACTCAGATTTTATTAACCATCAAATAATTTATGCTG
GAGAAAAAAATCACCAATATGGAAAATCTTTCAAGAGCCCAAAACTTGCTAAACATGCAGCAGTTTTCAG
TGGAGATAAAACTCATCAGTGTAATGAATGTGGGAAAGCTTTCAGGCACAGCTCAAAACTTGCTAGGCAT
CAGAGAATCCACACTGGAGAGAGATGCTATGAATGTAATGAATGTGGGAAAAGCTTTGCAGAGAGCTCAG
ATCTTACTAGACATCGGCGAATTCACACTGGGGAAAGACCCTTTGGTTGCAAAGAATGTGGGAGAGCATT
CAACCTGAACTCACATCTTATCAGGCATCAGAGAATTCACACCAGAGAGAAACCCTACGAGTGTAGTGAA
TGTGGGAAAACCTTCCGAGTGAGCTCACATCTTATTCGACACTTTAGAATTCACACTGGAGAAAAACCCT
ATGAATGCAGTGAGTGTGGAAGAGCCTTCAGTCAGAGCTCAAACCTTAGTCAACACCAGAGAATTCACAT
GAGGGAAAACCTATTAATGGGGATTCCAACTACTGCAAGCGAGAATCTTTATTTTCAGGGCGCCGCCAAA
TTCAAAGAAACCGCTGCTGCTAAATTCGAACGCCAGCACATGGACAGCGGAGGTGGAGGTTCGAGCGGTC
CCTCGGGTTCGTCGAGCCTGGAAGTTCTGTTCCAGGGGCCCCTGTCGTCGAGCGGTCCCTCGGGTTCGAT
GGTGAGCAAAGGCGAGGAGCTGTTCACCGGGGTGGTGCCCATCCTGGTCGAGCTGGACGGCGACGTAAAC
GGCCACAAGTTCAGCGTGTCCGGCGAGGGCGAGGGCGATGCCACCTACGGCAAGCTGACCCTGAAGTTCA
TCTGCACCACCGGCAAGCTGCCCGTGCCCTGGCCCACCCTCGTGACCACCCTGACCTACGGCGTGCAGTG
CTTCAGCCGCTACCCCGACCACATGAAGCAGCACGACTTCTTCAAGTCCGCCATGCCCGAAGGCTACGTC
CAGGAGCGCACCATCTTCTTCAAGGACGACGGCAACTACAAGACCCGCGCCGAGGTGAAGTTCGAGGGCG
ACACCCTGGTGAACCGCATCGAGCTGAAGGGCATCGACTTCAAGGAGGACGGCAACATCCTGGGGCACAA
GCTGGAGTACAACTACAACAGCCACAACGTCTATATCATGGCCGACAAGCAGAAGAACGGCATCAAGGTG
AACTTCAAGATCCGCCACAACATCGAGGACGGCAGCGTGCAGCTCGCCGACCACTACCAGCAGAACACCC
CCATCGGCGACGGCCCCGTGCTGCTGCCCGACAACCACTACCTGAGCACCCAGTCCGCCCTGAGCAAAGA
CCCCAACGAGAAGCGCGATCACATGGTCCTTAAGGAGTTCGTGACCGCCGCCGGGATCACTCTCGGCATG
GACGAGCTGTACAAGTAATGATCTAGAGTCGAGTTAATTAAGAATTCCGCCCCCCCCCCTCTCCCTCCCC
CCCCCTAACGTTACTGGCCGAAGCCGCTTGGAATAAGGCCGGTGTGCGTTTGTCTATATGTTATTTTCCA
CCATATTGCCGTCTTTTGGCAATGTGAGGGCCCGGAAACCTGGCCCTGTCTTCTTGACGAGCATTCCTAG
GGGTCTTTCCCCTCTCGCCAAAGGAATGCAGGGTCTGTTGAATGTCGTGAAGGAAGCAGTTCCTCTGGAA
GCTTCTTGAAGACAAACAACGTCTGTAGCGACCCTTTGCAGGCAGCGGAACCCCCCACCTGGCGACAGGT
GCCTCTGCGGCCAAAAGCCACGTGTATAAGATACACCTGCAAAGGCGGCACAACCCCAGTGCCACGTTGT
GAGTTGGATAGTTGTGGAAAGAGTCAAATGGCTCTCCTCAAGCGTATTCAACAAGGGGCTGAAGGATGCC
CAGAAGGTACCCCATTGTATGGGATCTGATCTGGGGCCTCGGTGCACATGCTTTACATGTGTTTAGTCGA
GGTTAAAAAAACGTCTAGGCCCCCCGAACCACGGGGACGTGGTTTTCCTTTGAAAAACACGATGATAATA
TGGCCACAACCTGTTACATTGCACAAGATAAAAATATATCATCACGAACAGTAAAACTGTCTGCTTACAT
AAACAGTAATACAAGGGGTGTTATGGGATCGGCCATTGAACAAGATGGATTGCACGCAGGTTCTCCGGCC
GCTTGGGTGGAGAGGCTATTCGGCTATGACTGGGCACAACAGACAATCGGCTGCTCTGATGCCGCCGTGT
TCCGGCTGTCAGCGCAGGGGCGCCCGGTTCTTTTTGTCAAGACCGACCTGTCCGGTGCCCTGAATGAACT
GCAGGACGAGGCAGCGCGGCTATCGTGGCTGGCCACGACGGGCGTTCCTTGCGCAGCTGTGCTCGACGTT
GTCACTGAAGCGGGAAGGGACTGGCTGCTATTGGGCGAAGTGCCGGGGCAGGATCTCCTGTCATCTCACC
TTGCTCCTGCCGAGAAAGTATCCATCATGGCTGATGCAATGCGGCGGCTGCATACGCTTGATCCGGCTAC
CTGCCCATTCGACCACCAAGCGAAACATCGCATCGAGCGAGCACGTACTCGGATGGAAGCCGGTCTTGTC
GATCAGGATGATCTGGACGAAGAGCATCAGGGGCTCGCGCCAGCCGAACTGTTCGCCAGGCTCAAGGCGC
GCATGCCCGACGGCGAGGATCTCGTCGTGACCCATGGCGATGCCTGCTTGCCGAATATCATGGTGGAAAA
TGGCCGCTTTTCTGGATTCATCGACTGTGGCCGGCTGGGTGTGGCGGACCGCTATCAGGACATAGCGTTG
GCTACCCGTGATATTGCTGAAGAGCTTGGCGGCGAATGGGCTGACCGCTTCCTCGTGCTTTACGGTATCG
CCGCTCCCGATTCGCAGCGCATCGCCTTCTATCGCCTTCTTGACGAGTTCTTCTGAGTCGGAACTTAAAT
TTGTAAGTAAATGCTGAGGAAATGGCACAATATGAAAAATATTAAATAAAAAATAAATATTGGGCAAGAT
GGAAGACTGAAAGACCAGTTTCTGGTGTTCAATCTGTGTGTATGTGCTTTCTGTGAGACTGGGGATGTAC
CCCTTCTTTCATTGACTACTAAAGTCAAACCAAAAGAGCTACATTTAGGGGGGCTAATAGGGTAGTCTAT
GGCAGTGCAATGTAGAGAAATAGAGACTGTCTGGGGAAATAATCATGATTACAGTGTGGGAAGAAAAGGA
AGATTTAGGTAAAGAGACTGATAATCAGTCCTAGTTTATTTTCCTAGTTAGTTTAGCACAAGAAGAGGTC
AGCTAAACCCAGGAGTGAAATAGGTTGCACAGTGCACTGCAGAACAGTGTTTTCAGAGCATCCCTTTAAA
AACTGAAGACCACAAAACTAAGATGCTCATGTTAAGTTAGAGAGTAATGTCAAATGAGGACATATGTAAT
GGTGGCATTCCTATATGAGGCCAAAATCTGTGTCCAGAGGTCATACCAGGAAGTAAAAAACCAGAAGAAC
ACCCCAGGGAAGAGGCCAGAATCCAGACATTTAAGTAAGACAGTAAGAGAATAGAATTGAATTAAGGAAA
AATTGGGTTAGGAGTGAGAAAAGGTGTTCAAATTGAACTAAACCTCAGAAGTTGGAGGATAGACACAGGA
TAACCAGGCTTTTACTGGTTTTTGGCACCTTTCTGGGGTAAGTTGATAGGGACTATAAGGAGTTCTCCTA
ACAGAAACTGACAGTAACAGAAACTGACAGGATTCTCCGGCCCGTGGCAATTGTGGAAGATTACTGAGGA
AGTTAGTACTGGAAATAATGGTCCTGAAATGTTATTTCGTTGTTGCTGGCTGCTCTCTACAAAAAAGACT
GAGAAGAGAGTATAGAGCGATAGTATATGAAAGAGGGTAGGGAGGAATGATTTAAGTCTTAAACATTCCA
CAGTATGTAAGGCTTTTACATTATAAAATGTAAACAGGACCTTGATGTTAGATGTATGATAATCTAATGT
GAAATGTACAAAATCTCCCACTAAGAGGCTTTATAAGAAATAGCTTAGCATTTATTTTCAATGACTTTAA
AAATGTCCTGACGGGATCTAAGTAACACAATATTTGGATTGTTTTTTAAGGTAATGTTGAGCCCACAGT
Features (pLannotate 1.2.2; 17 found; start..end, strand, type, name):
      1..21      +  misc_feature   MCS (fragment): pUC18/19 multiple cloning site
     58..74      -  protein_bind   lac operator: The lac repressor binds to the lac operator to inhibit transcription in E. coli. This inhibition can be relieved by adding lactose or isopropyl-β-D-thiogalactopyranoside (IPTG). lac repressor encoded by lacI
     82..112     -  promoter       lac promoter: promoter for the E. coli lac operon
    127..148     -  protein_bind   CAP binding site: CAP binding activates transcription in the presence of cAMP. E. coli catabolite activator protein
    161..253     -  CDS            lacI (fragment): lac repressor; lacI; The lac repressor binds to the lac operator to inhibit transcription in E. coli. This inhibition can be relieved by adding lactose or isopropyl-β-D-thiogalactopyranoside (IPTG).
    436..1024    -  rep_origin     ori: high-copy-number ColE1/pMB1/pBR322/pUC origin of replication
   1195..2055    -  CDS            AmpR: β-lactamase; bla; confers resistance to ampicillin, carbenicillin, and related antibiotics
   2056..2160    -  promoter       AmpR promoter: bla
   2255..2290    +  CDS            rop (fragment): Rop protein, which maintains plasmids at low copy number; rop
   2392..2491    +  misc_feature   bom (fragment): basis of mobility region from pBR322
   2497..2654    -  CDS            lacZα (fragment): LacZα fragment of β-galactosidase; lacZ fragment
   2964..3485    +  CDS            ZNF165 (fragment): ZN165_HUMAN - Also known as ZPF165, ZSCAN7. Experimental evidence at protein level: Swiss-Prot protein existence level 1. May be involved in transcriptional regulation. From Homo sapiens (Human).
   3890..3910    +  CDS            capTEV™ (fragment): composite tag for in vivo biotinylation, TEV protease cleavage, and 6xHis tagging
   3924..3968    +  CDS            S-Tag: affinity and epitope tag derived from pancreatic ribonuclease A
   4059..4778    +  CDS            EGFP: the original enhanced GFP (Yang et al., 1996) mammalian codon-optimized
   4816..5401    +  misc_feature   IRES2: internal ribosome entry site (IRES) of the encephalomyocarditis virus (EMCV)
   5483..6286    +  CDS            NeoR/KanR: aminoglycoside phosphotransferase from Tn5; aph(3')-II (or nptII); confers resistance to neomycin, kanamycin, and G418 (Geneticin®)
