>Addgene plasmid #112302 | pZNF165-donor | addgene full sequence | sequence record 228414 | Addgene NGS Result
GACCTGCAGGCATGCAAGCTTGGCGTAATCATGGTCATAGCTGTTTCCTGTGTGAAATTGTTATCCGCTC
ACAATTCCACACAACATACGAGCCGGAAGCATAAAGTGTAAAGCCTGGGGTGCCTAATGAGTGAGCTAAC
TCACATTAATTGCGTTGCGCTCACTGCCCGCTTTCCAGTCGGGAAACCTGTCGTGCCAGCTGCATTAATG
AATCGGCCAACGCGCGGGGAGAGGCGGTTTGCGTATTGGGCGCTCTTCCGCTTCCTCGCTCACTGACTCG
CTGCGCTCGGTCGTTCGGCTGCGGCGAGCGGTATCAGCTCACTCAAAGGCGGTAATACGGTTATCCACAG
AATCAGGGGATAACGCAGGAAAGAACATGTGAGCAAAAGGCCAGCAAAAGGCCAGGAACCGTAAAAAGGC
CGCGTTGCTGGCGTTTTTCCATAGGCTCCGCCCCCCTGACGAGCATCACAAAAATCGACGCTCAAGTCAG
AGGTGGCGAAACCCGACAGGACTATAAAGATACCAGGCGTTTCCCCCTGGAAGCTCCCTCGTGCGCTCTC
CTGTTCCGACCCTGCCGCTTACCGGATACCTGTCCGCCTTTCTCCCTTCGGGAAGCGTGGCGCTTTCTCA
TAGCTCACGCTGTAGGTATCTCAGTTCGGTGTAGGTCGTTCGCTCCAAGCTGGGCTGTGTGCACGAACCC
CCCGTTCAGCCCGACCGCTGCGCCTTATCCGGTAACTATCGTCTTGAGTCCAACCCGGTAAGACACGACT
TATCGCCACTGGCAGCAGCCACTGGTAACAGGATTAGCAGAGCGAGGTATGTAGGCGGTGCTACAGAGTT
CTTGAAGTGGTGGCCTAACTACGGCTACACTAGAAGAACAGTATTTGGTATCTGCGCTCTGCTGAAGCCA
GTTACCTTCGGAAAAAGAGTTGGTAGCTCTTGATCCGGCAAACAAACCACCGCTGGTAGCGGTGGTTTTT
TTGTTTGCAAGCAGCAGATTACGCGCAGAAAAAAAGGATCTCAAGAAGATCCTTTGATCTTTTCTACGGG
GTCTGACGCTCAGTGGAACGAAAACTCACGTTAAGGGATTTTGGTCATGAGATTATCAAAAAGGATCTTC
ACCTAGATCCTTTTAAATTAAAAATGAAGTTTTAAATCAATCTAAAGTATATATGAGTAAACTTGGTCTG
ACAGTTACCAATGCTTAATCAGTGAGGCACCTATCTCAGCGATCTGTCTATTTCGTTCATCCATAGTTGC
CTGACTCCCCGTCGTGTAGATAACTACGATACGGGAGGGCTTACCATCTGGCCCCAGTGCTGCAATGATA
CCGCGAGACCCACGCTCACCGGCTCCAGATTTATCAGCAATAAACCAGCCAGCCGGAAGGGCCGAGCGCA
GAAGTGGTCCTGCAACTTTATCCGCCTCCATCCAGTCTATTAATTGTTGCCGGGAAGCTAGAGTAAGTAG
TTCGCCAGTTAATAGTTTGCGCAACGTTGTTGCCATTGCTACAGGCATCGTGGTGTCACGCTCGTCGTTT
GGTATGGCTTCATTCAGCTCCGGTTCCCAACGATCAAGGCGAGTTACATGATCCCCCATGTTGTGCAAAA
AAGCGGTTAGCTCCTTCGGTCCTCCGATCGTTGTCAGAAGTAAGTTGGCCGCAGTGTTATCACTCATGGT
TATGGCAGCACTGCATAATTCTCTTACTGTCATGCCATCCGTAAGATGCTTTTCTGTGACTGGTGAGTAC
TCAACCAAGTCATTCTGAGAATAGTGTATGCGGCGACCGAGTTGCTCTTGCCCGGCGTCAATACGGGATA
ATACCGCGCCACATAGCAGAACTTTAAAAGTGCTCATCATTGGAAAACGTTCTTCGGGGCGAAAACTCTC
AAGGATCTTACCGCTGTTGAGATCCAGTTCGATGTAACCCACTCGTGCACCCAACTGATCTTCAGCATCT
TTTACTTTCACCAGCGTTTCTGGGTGAGCAAAAACAGGAAGGCAAAATGCCGCAAAAAAGGGAATAAGGG
CGACACGGAAATGTTGAATACTCATACTCTTCCTTTTTCAATATTATTGAAGCATTTATCAGGGTTATTG
TCTCATGAGCGGATACATATTTGAATGTATTTAGAAAAATAAACAAATAGGGGTTCCGCGCACATTTCCC
CGAAAAGTGCCACCTGACGTCTAAGAAACCATTATTATCATGACATTAACCTATAAAAATAGGCGTATCA
CGAGGCCCTTTCGTCTCGCGCGTTTCGGTGATGACGGTGAAAACCTCTGACACATGCAGCTCCCGGAGAC
GGTCACAGCTTGTCTGTAAGCGGATGCCGGGAGCAGACAAGCCCGTCAGGGCGCGTCAGCGGGTGTTGGC
GGGTGTCGGGGCTGGCTTAACTATGCGGCATCAGAGCAGATTGTACTGAGAGTGCACCATATGCGGTGTG
AAATACCGCACAGATGCGTAAGGAGAAAATACCGCATCAGGCGCCATTCGCCATTCAGGCTGCGCAACTG
TTGGGAAGGGCGATCGGTGCGGGCCTCTTCGCTATTACGCCAGCTGGCGAAAGGGGGATGTGCTGCAAGG
CGATTAAGTTGGGTAACGCCAGGGTTTTCCCAGTCACGACGTTGTAAAACGACGGCCAGTGAATTCGAGC
TCGGTACCCTTCTCCGTACTCTATCTCCCCCTATCTCTTGAGTTCTTGCTGATGACAATCCTCCCAATCT
TTTCTAATATATATGCTTCACGTCTGATTCCTCTCTCTGCCAACCACTGCAGGCATTACTTGCTCTTACC
AATGTTTCTTTCATTCCTATCATCCTCTTTCATTCTATCATTCCTCTCATGTGAAAGGTCATATATTAAA
GTGGGCATATCAATATGTAACTATCTTGAGCATGCTATAAAATTTTCTTTTCGTGCAGCAAACAGGTAAT
ATTTCCCTTTCTTTTTTATTTTAGATAATGAGAGTGAAAACAGTAGATCCATGCCAAAGCTGGAAATTTT
TGAAAAAATTGAATCACAGAGAATTATATCTGGAAGAATCTCAGGATACATATCAGAAGCATCTGGTGAG
TCTCAAGACATCTGTAAGTCTGCAGGCAGGGTAAAGAGACAATGGGAAAAAGAATCAGGGGAGTCTCAGA
GACTCTCGTCTGCCCAGGATGAAGGTTTTGGTAAAATCCTCACCCACAAAAATACAGTCAGAGGTGAAAT
AATAAGCCACGATGGATGTGAGAGGAGATTAAATCTGAACTCAAATGAATTCACACACCAGAAATCTTGT
AAACATGGTACCTGTGACCAGAGCTTCAAATGGAACTCAGATTTTATTAACCATCAAATAATTTATGCTG
GAGAAAAAAATCACCAATATGGAAAATCTTTCAAGAGCCCAAAACTTGCTAAACATGCAGCAGTTTTCAG
TGGAGATAAAACTCATCAGTGTAATGAATGTGGGAAAGCTTTCAGGCACAGCTCAAAACTTGCTAGGCAT
CAGAGAATCCACACTGGAGAGAGATGCTATGAATGTAATGAATGTGGGAAAAGCTTTGCAGAGAGCTCAG
ATCTTACTAGACATCGGCGAATTCACACTGGGGAAAGACCCTTTGGTTGCAAAGAATGTGGGAGAGCATT
CAACCTGAACTCACATCTTATCAGGCATCAGAGAATTCACACCAGAGAGAAACCCTACGAGTGTAGTGAA
TGTGGGAAAACCTTCCGAGTGAGCTCACATCTTATTCGACACTTTAGAATTCACACTGGAGAAAAACCCT
ATGAATGCAGTGAGTGTGGAAGAGCCTTCAGTCAGAGCTCAAACCTTAGTCAACACCAGAGAATTCACAT
GAGGGAAAACCTATTAATGGGGATTCCAACTACTGCAAGCGAGAATCTTTATTTTCAGGGCGCCGCCAAA
TTCAAAGAAACCGCTGCTGCTAAATTCGAACGCCAGCACATGGACAGCGGAGGTGGAGGTTCGAGCGGTC
CCTCGGGTTCGTCGAGCCTGGAAGTTCTGTTCCAGGGGCCCCTGTCGTCGAGCGGTCCCTCGGGTTCGAT
GGTGAGCAAAGGCGAGGAGCTGTTCACCGGGGTGGTGCCCATCCTGGTCGAGCTGGACGGCGACGTAAAC
GGCCACAAGTTCAGCGTGTCCGGCGAGGGCGAGGGCGATGCCACCTACGGCAAGCTGACCCTGAAGTTCA
TCTGCACCACCGGCAAGCTGCCCGTGCCCTGGCCCACCCTCGTGACCACCCTGACCTACGGCGTGCAGTG
CTTCAGCCGCTACCCCGACCACATGAAGCAGCACGACTTCTTCAAGTCCGCCATGCCCGAAGGCTACGTC
CAGGAGCGCACCATCTTCTTCAAGGACGACGGCAACTACAAGACCCGCGCCGAGGTGAAGTTCGAGGGCG
ACACCCTGGTGAACCGCATCGAGCTGAAGGGCATCGACTTCAAGGAGGACGGCAACATCCTGGGGCACAA
GCTGGAGTACAACTACAACAGCCACAACGTCTATATCATGGCCGACAAGCAGAAGAACGGCATCAAGGTG
AACTTCAAGATCCGCCACAACATCGAGGACGGCAGCGTGCAGCTCGCCGACCACTACCAGCAGAACACCC
CCATCGGCGACGGCCCCGTGCTGCTGCCCGACAACCACTACCTGAGCACCCAGTCCGCCCTGAGCAAAGA
CCCCAACGAGAAGCGCGATCACATGGTCCTTAAGGAGTTCGTGACCGCCGCCGGGATCACTCTCGGCATG
GACGAGCTGTACAAGTAATGATCTAGAGTCGAGTTAATTAAGAATTCCGCCCCCCCCCCTCTCCCTCCCC
CCCCCTAACGTTACTGGCCGAAGCCGCTTGGAATAAGGCCGGTGTGCGTTTGTCTATATGTTATTTTCCA
CCATATTGCCGTCTTTTGGCAATGTGAGGGCCCGGAAACCTGGCCCTGTCTTCTTGACGAGCATTCCTAG
GGGTCTTTCCCCTCTCGCCAAAGGAATGCAGGGTCTGTTGAATGTCGTGAAGGAAGCAGTTCCTCTGGAA
GCTTCTTGAAGACAAACAACGTCTGTAGCGACCCTTTGCAGGCAGCGGAACCCCCCACCTGGCGACAGGT
GCCTCTGCGGCCAAAAGCCACGTGTATAAGATACACCTGCAAAGGCGGCACAACCCCAGTGCCACGTTGT
GAGTTGGATAGTTGTGGAAAGAGTCAAATGGCTCTCCTCAAGCGTATTCAACAAGGGGCTGAAGGATGCC
CAGAAGGTACCCCATTGTATGGGATCTGATCTGGGGCCTCGGTGCACATGCTTTACATGTGTTTAGTCGA
GGTTAAAAAAACGTCTAGGCCCCCCGAACCACGGGGACGTGGTTTTCCTTTGAAAAACACGATGATAATA
TGGCCACAACCTGTTACATTGCACAAGATAAAAATATATCATCACGAACAGTAAAACTGTCTGCTTACAT
AAACAGTAATACAAGGGGTGTTATGGGATCGGCCATTGAACAAGATGGATTGCACGCAGGTTCTCCGGCC
GCTTGGGTGGAGAGGCTATTCGGCTATGACTGGGCACAACAGACAATCGGCTGCTCTGATGCCGCCGTGT
TCCGGCTGTCAGCGCAGGGGCGCCCGGTTCTTTTTGTCAAGACCGACCTGTCCGGTGCCCTGAATGAACT
GCAGGACGAGGCAGCGCGGCTATCGTGGCTGGCCACGACGGGCGTTCCTTGCGCAGCTGTGCTCGACGTT
GTCACTGAAGCGGGAAGGGACTGGCTGCTATTGGGCGAAGTGCCGGGGCAGGATCTCCTGTCATCTCACC
TTGCTCCTGCCGAGAAAGTATCCATCATGGCTGATGCAATGCGGCGGCTGCATACGCTTGATCCGGCTAC
CTGCCCATTCGACCACCAAGCGAAACATCGCATCGAGCGAGCACGTACTCGGATGGAAGCCGGTCTTGTC
GATCAGGATGATCTGGACGAAGAGCATCAGGGGCTCGCGCCAGCCGAACTGTTCGCCAGGCTCAAGGCGC
GCATGCCCGACGGCGAGGATCTCGTCGTGACCCATGGCGATGCCTGCTTGCCGAATATCATGGTGGAAAA
TGGCCGCTTTTCTGGATTCATCGACTGTGGCCGGCTGGGTGTGGCGGACCGCTATCAGGACATAGCGTTG
GCTACCCGTGATATTGCTGAAGAGCTTGGCGGCGAATGGGCTGACCGCTTCCTCGTGCTTTACGGTATCG
CCGCTCCCGATTCGCAGCGCATCGCCTTCTATCGCCTTCTTGACGAGTTCTTCTGAGTCGGAACTTAAAT
TTGTAAGTAAATGCTGAGGAAATGGCACAATATGAAAAATATTAAATAAAAAATAAATATTGGGCAAGAT
GGAAGACTGAAAGACCAGTTTCTGGTGTTCAATCTGTGTGTATGTGCTTTCTGTGAGACTGGGGATGTAC
CCCTTCTTTCATTGACTACTAAAGTCAAACCAAAAGAGCTACATTTAGGGGGGCTAATAGGGTAGTCTAT
GGCAGTGCAATGTAGAGAAATAGAGACTGTCTGGGGAAATAATCATGATTACAGTGTGGGAAGAAAAGGA
AGATTTAGGTAAAGAGACTGATAATCAGTCCTAGTTTATTTTCCTAGTTAGTTTAGCACAAGAAGAGGTC
AGCTAAACCCAGGAGTGAAATAGGTTGCACAGTGCACTGCAGAACAGTGTTTTCAGAGCATCCCTTTAAA
AACTGAAGACCACAAAACTAAGATGCTCATGTTAAGTTAGAGAGTAATGTCAAATGAGGACATATGTAAT
GGTGGCATTCCTATATGAGGCCAAAATCTGTGTCCAGAGGTCATACCAGGAAGTAAAAAACCAGAAGAAC
ACCCCAGGGAAGAGGCCAGAATCCAGACATTTAAGTAAGACAGTAAGAGAATAGAATTGAATTAAGGAAA
AATTGGGTTAGGAGTGAGAAAAGGTGTTCAAATTGAACTAAACCTCAGAAGTTGGAGGATAGACACAGGA
TAACCAGGCTTTTACTGGTTTTTGGCACCTTTCTGGGGTAAGTTGATAGGGACTATAAGGAGTTCTCCTA
ACAGAAACTGACAGTAACAGAAACTGACAGGATTCTCCGGCCCGTGGCAATTGTGGAAGATTACTGAGGA
AGTTAGTACTGGAAATAATGGTCCTGAAATGTTATTTCGTTGTTGCTGGCTGCTCTCTACAAAAAAGACT
GAGAAGAGAGTATAGAGCGATAGTATATGAAAGAGGGTAGGGAGGAATGATTTAAGTCTTAAACATTCCA
CAGTATGTAAGGCTTTTACATTATAAAATGTAAACAGGACCTTGATGTTAGATGTATGATAATCTAATGT
GAAATGTACAAAATCTCCCACTAAGAGGCTTTATAAGAAATAGCTTAGCATTTATTTTCAATGACTTTAA
AAATGTCCTGACGGGATCTAAGTAACACAATATTTGGATTGTTTTTTAAGGTAATGTTGAGCCCACAGT
Features (pLannotate 1.2.2; 17 found; start..end, strand, type, name):
      1..21      +  misc_feature   MCS (fragment): pUC18/19 multiple cloning site
     58..74      -  protein_bind   lac operator: The lac repressor binds to the lac operator to inhibit transcription in E. coli. This inhibition can be relieved by adding lactose or isopropyl-β-D-thiogalactopyranoside (IPTG). lac repressor encoded by lacI
     82..112     -  promoter       lac promoter: promoter for the E. coli lac operon
    127..148     -  protein_bind   CAP binding site: CAP binding activates transcription in the presence of cAMP. E. coli catabolite activator protein
    161..253     -  CDS            lacI (fragment): lac repressor; lacI; The lac repressor binds to the lac operator to inhibit transcription in E. coli. This inhibition can be relieved by adding lactose or isopropyl-β-D-thiogalactopyranoside (IPTG).
    436..1024    -  rep_origin     ori: high-copy-number ColE1/pMB1/pBR322/pUC origin of replication
   1195..2055    -  CDS            AmpR: β-lactamase; bla; confers resistance to ampicillin, carbenicillin, and related antibiotics
   2056..2160    -  promoter       AmpR promoter: bla
   2255..2290    +  CDS            rop (fragment): Rop protein, which maintains plasmids at low copy number; rop
   2392..2491    +  misc_feature   bom (fragment): basis of mobility region from pBR322
   2497..2654    -  CDS            lacZα (fragment): LacZα fragment of β-galactosidase; lacZ fragment
   2964..3485    +  CDS            ZNF165 (fragment): ZN165_HUMAN - Also known as ZPF165, ZSCAN7. Experimental evidence at protein level: Swiss-Prot protein existence level 1. May be involved in transcriptional regulation. From Homo sapiens (Human).
   3890..3910    +  CDS            capTEV™ (fragment): composite tag for in vivo biotinylation, TEV protease cleavage, and 6xHis tagging
   3924..3968    +  CDS            S-Tag: affinity and epitope tag derived from pancreatic ribonuclease A
   4059..4778    +  CDS            EGFP: the original enhanced GFP (Yang et al., 1996) mammalian codon-optimized
   4816..5401    +  misc_feature   IRES2: internal ribosome entry site (IRES) of the encephalomyocarditis virus (EMCV)
   5483..6286    +  CDS            NeoR/KanR: aminoglycoside phosphotransferase from Tn5; aph(3')-II (or nptII); confers resistance to neomycin, kanamycin, and G418 (Geneticin®)
