[The description below was written by a language model from this plasmid's Addgene catalogue record and pLannotate feature annotations shown in this document.]
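Description:
pZNF165-donor is a homology-directed repair template for CRISPR-mediated knock-in, built on the pUC19 cloning backbone and intended to tag the endogenous human transcription factor ZNF165 with GFP. It is propagated in E. coli as a high-copy plasmid through the ColE1/pUC-type origin and selected with ampicillin via the β-lactamase gene and its own promoter. Remnants of the pUC19 lac region (lac promoter and operator, CAP site, a lacZα fragment and part of the multiple cloning site) flank the position where the insert was assembled by Gibson cloning.

The payload consists of ZNF165 homology arms, amplified from K562 genomic material according to the depositor, surrounding an EGFP-IRES-Neo cassette. The feature table detects a portion of the ZNF165 coding sequence upstream of the cassette, consistent with the 5′ arm, followed by a short match to a TEV/His-type composite tag, an S-Tag, and then EGFP. This order suggests a C-terminal fusion carrying linker and affinity tag sequences, although the record does not state the tagging position explicitly. Downstream, an EMCV IRES drives translation of the Tn5 neomycin phosphotransferase. No mammalian promoter is annotated, so both the tagged protein and the G418 resistance marker would be expected to depend on transcription from the ZNF165 locus after correct integration, allowing selection of edited cells. The 3′ arm is not annotated but presumably occupies the remaining sequence after NeoR. The plasmid carries no nuclease or guide and is meant to be used together with the companion guide plasmid pZNF165.2.0-gDNA. Such GFP-tagged lines are typically used for imaging or for pulling down the factor with a common anti-GFP antibody, though the record does not specify a downstream application.
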