Addgene plasmid #112302: pZNF165-donor
Purpose: CRISPR donor plasmid to tag human transcription factor ZNF165 with GFP
Depositing lab: Kevin White. Depositing organization: University of Chicago.
Backbone
  Vector backbone: pUC19
  Vector type: CRISPR
Growth in bacteria
  Bacterial resistance: Ampicillin, 100 μg/mL
  Growth temperature: 37°C
  Growth strain: DH5alpha
  Copy number: High Copy
Gene/Insert
  Gene/Insert name: ZNF165 homology arms flanking EGFP-IRES-Neo cassette
  Species: H. sapiens (human)
  Mutation: Unknown
  Entrez Gene: ZNF165 (a.k.a. CT53, LD65, ZSCAN7)
  Cloning method: Gibson Cloning
  Sequencing primers: 5′ M13pUC-fwd; 3′ M13pUC-rev
Terms and licenses: Academic/Nonprofit Terms; Industry Terms: Not Available to Industry
Depositor comments: Cloning source: K562. Use with plasmid pZNF165.2.0-gDNA.
How to cite: pZNF165-donor was a gift from Kevin White (Addgene plasmid # 112302 ; http://n2t.net/addgene:112302 ; RRID:Addgene_112302)
